>Addgene plasmid #192950 | pKTop::sptse5-CT (1169-1281) | addgene full sequence | sequence record 380607 | Addgene NGS Result
ATGACCATGATTACGCCAAGCTATGAAGTACCTGCTGCCGACCGCGGCGGCGGGTCTGCTGCTGCTGGCG
GCGCAGCCGGCGATGGCGATGGGCCTGATCATTCCGCTGGTTGTGATCGGTGCGTTTGCGGCGCGTGCGG
CGATTGGTGCGGCGCTGGGTGCGGGCATTGAGCTGGGTATGCAGACCGGCAAACAAGTGCTGGGTCAGAT
GAAGGATAACTGGGACAGCGATCGTGACCTGACCGATATCAAGTGGAAATGCATCGACATTAACTGGAAA
CATGTTGGTGCGAGCGCGGCGATTGGTACCGTTGCGCCGGGCATGCTGAGCACCGGTAAAACCGTGGTTC
AGAGCGCGAAGGCGATTCGTACCCTGAGCGGTCAGGCGGCGAACACCGCGAACCGTGCGGCGAAACTGGC
GGCGCGTAAGGCGGCGGGGAGCTCGGCCCGGACACCAGAAATGCCTGTTCTGGAAAACCGGGCTGCTCAG
GGCGATATTACTGCACCCGGCGGTGCTCGCCGTTTAACGGGTGATCAGACTGCCGCTCTGCGTGATTCTC
TTAGCGATAAACCTGCAAAAAATATTATTTTGCTGATTGGCGATGGGATGGGGGACTCGGAAATTACTGC
CGCACGTAATTATGCCGAAGGTGCGGGCGGCTTTTTTAAAGGTATAGATGCCTTACCGCTTACCGGGCAA
TACACTCACTATGCGCTGAATAAAAAAACCGGCAAACCGGACTACGTCACCGACTCGGCTGCATCAGCAA
CCGCCTGGTCAACCGGTGTCAAAACCTATAACGGCGCGCTGGGCGTCGATATTCACGAAAAAGATCACCC
AACGATTCTGGAAATGGCAAAAGCCGCAGGTCTGGCGACCGGTAACGTTTCTACCGCAGAGTTGCAGGAT
GCCACGCCCGCTGCGCTGGTGGCACATGTGACCTCGCGCAAATGCTACGGTCCGAGCGCGACCAGTGAAA
AATGTCCGGGTAACGCTCTGGAAAAAGGCGGAAAAGGATCGATTACCGAACAGCTGCTTAACGCTCGTGC
CGACGTTACGCTTGGCGGCGGCGCAAAAACCTTTGCTGAAACGGCAACCGCTGGTGAATGGCAGGGAAAA
ACGCTGCGTGAACAGGCACAGGCGCGTGGTTATCAGTTGGTGAGCGATGCTGCCTCACTGAATTCGGTGA
CGGAAGCGAATCAGCAAAAACCCCTGCTTGGCCTGTTTGCTGACGGCAATATGCCAGTGCGCTGGCTAGG
ACCGAAAGCAACGTACCATGGCAATATCGATAAGCCCGCAGTCACCTGTACGCCAAATCCGCAACGTAAT
GACAGTGTACCAACCCTGGCGCAGATGACCGACAAAGCCATTGAATTGTTGAGTAAAAATGAGAAAGGCT
TTTTCCTGCAAGTTGAAGGTGCGTCAATCGATAAACAGGATCATGCTGCGAATCCTTGTGGGCAAATTGG
CGAGACGGTCGATCTCGATGAAGCCGTACAACGGGCGCTGGAATTCGCTAAAAAGGAGGGTAACACGCTG
GTCATAGTCACCGCTGATCACGCCCACGCCAGCCAGATTGTTGCGCCGGATACCAAAGCTCCGGGCCTCA
CCCAGGCGCTAAATACCAAAGATGGCGCAGTGATGGTGATGAGTTACGGGAACTCCGAAGAGGATTCACA
AGAACATACCGGCAGTCAGTTGCGTATTGCGGCGTATGGCCCGCATGCCGCCAATGTTGTTGGACTGACC
GACCAGACCGATCTCTTCTACACCATGAAAGCCGCTCTGGGGCTGAAAACGGATTCACTGGCCGTCGTTT
TACAACGTCGTGACTGGGAAAACCCTGGCGTTACCCAACTTAATCGCCTTGCAGCACATCCCCCTTTCGC
CAGCTGGCGTAATAGCGAAGAGGCCCGCACCGATCGCCCTTCCCAACAGTTGCGCAGCCTGAATGGCGAA
TGGCGCTAAGTGCACTCTCAGTACAATCTGCTCTGATGCCGCATAGTTAAGCCAGCCCCGACACCCGCCA
ACACCCGCTGACGCGCCCTGACGGGCTTGTCTGCTCCCGGCATCCGCTTACAGACAAGCTGTGACCGTCT
CCGGGAGCTGCATGTGTCAGAGGTTTTCACCGTCATCACCGAAACGCGCGAGACGAAAGGGCCGCCCTTC
CCAACAGTTGCGCAGCCTGAATGGCGAATGGCGCTGATGTCCGGCGGTGCTTTTGCCGTTACGCACCACC
CCGTCAGTAGCTGAACAGGAGGGACAGGGGGTGGGCGAAGAACTCCAGCATGAGATCCCCGCGCTGGAGG
ATCATCCAGCCGGCGTCCCGGAAAACGATTCCGAAGCCCAACCTTTCATAGAAGGCGGCGGTGGAATCGA
AATCTCGTGATGGCAGGTTGGGCGTCGCTTGGTCGGTCATTTCGAACCCCAGAGTCCCGCTCAGAAGAAC
TCGTCAAGAAGGCGATAGAAGGCGATGCGCTGCGAATCGGGAGCGGCGATACCGTAAAGCACGAGGAAGC
GGTCAGCCCATTCGCCGCCAAGCTCTTCAGCAATATCACGGGTAGCCAACGCTATGTCCTGATAGCGGTC
CGCCACACCCAGCCGGCCACAGTCGATGAATCCAGAAAAGCGGCCATTTTCCACCATGATATTCGGCAAG
CAGGCATCGCCATGGGTCACGACGAGATCCTCGCCGTCGGGCATCCGCGCCTTGAGCCTGGCGAACAGTT
CGGCTGGCGCGAGCCCCTGATGCTCTTCGTCCAGATCATCCTGATCGACAAGACCGGCTTCCATCCGAGT
ACGTGCTCGCTCGATGCGATGTTTCGCTTGGTGGTCGAATGGGCAGGTAGCCGGATCAAGCGTATGCAGC
CGCCGCATTGCATCAGCCATGATGGATACTTTCTCGGCAGGAGCAAGGTGAGATGACAGGAGATCCTGCC
CCGGCACTTCGCCCAATAGCAGCCAGTCCCTTCCCGCTTCAGTGACAACGTCGAGCACAGCTGCGCAAGG
AACGCCCGTCGTGGCCAGCCACGATAGCCGCGCTGCCTCGTCTTGGAGTTCATTCAGGGCACCGGACAGG
TCGGTCTTGACAAAAAGAACCGGGCGCCCCTGCGCTGACAGCCGGAACACGGCGGCATCAGAGCAGCCGA
TTGTCTGTTGTGCCCAGTCATAGCCGAATAGCCTCTCCACCCAAGCGGCCGGAGAACCTGCGTGCAATCC
ATCTTGTTCAATCATGCGAAACGATCCTCATCCTGTCTCTTGATCAGATCTTGATCCCCTGCGCCATCAG
ATCCTTGGCGGCAAGAAAGCCATCCAGTTTACTTTGCAGGGCTTCCCAACCTTACCAGAGGGCGCCCCAG
CTGGCAATTCCGGTTCGCTTGCTGTCCATAAAACCGCCCAGTCTAGCTATCGCCATGTAAGCCCACTGCA
AGCTACCTGCTTTCTCTTTGCGCTTGCGTTTTCCCTTGTCCAGATAGCCCAGTAGCTGACATTCATCCGG
GGTCAGCACCGTTTCTGCGGACTGGCTTTCTACGTGTTCCGCTTCCTTTAGCAGCCCTTGCGCCCTGAGT
GCTTGCGGCAGCGTGAAGCTGTGCCTAGAAATATTTTATCTGATTAATAAGATGATCTTCTTGAGATCGT
TTTGGTCTGCGCGTAATCTCTTGCTCTGAAAACGAAAAAACCGCCTTGCAGGGCGGTTTTTCGAAGGTTC
TCTGAGCTACCAACTCTTTGAACCGAGGTAACTGGCTTGGAGGAGCGCAGTCACCAAAACTTGTCCTTTC
AGTTTAGCCTTAACCGGCGCATGACTTCAAGACTAACTCCTCTAAATCAATTACCAGTGGCTGCTGCCAG
TGGTGCTTTTGCATGTCTTTCCGGGTTGGACTCAAGACGATAGTTACCGGATAAGGCGCAGCGGTCGGAC
TGAACGGGGGGTTCGTGCATACAGTCCAGCTTGGAGCGAACTGCCTACCCGGAACTGAGTGTCAGGCGTG
GAATGAGACAAACGCGGCCATAACAGCGGAATGACACCGGTAAACCGAAAGGCAGGAACAGGAGAGCGCA
CGAGGGAGCCGCCAGGGGGAAACGCCTGGTATCTTTATAGTCCTGTCGGGTTTCGCCACCACTGATTTGA
GCGTCAGATTTCGTGATGCTTGTCAGGGGGGCGGAGCCTATGGAAAAACGGCTTTGCCGCGGCCCTCTCA
CTTCCCTGTTAAGTATCTTCCTGGCATCTTCCAGGAAATCTCCGCCCCGTTCGTAAGCCATTTCCGCTCG
CCGCAGTCGAACGACCGAGCGTAGCGAGTCAGTGAGCGAGGAAGCGGAATATATCCTGTATCACATATTC
TGCTGACGCACCGGTGCAGCCTTTTTTCTCCTGCCACATGAAGCACTTCACTGACACCCTCATCAGTGCC
AACATAGTAAGCCAGTATATACACTCCGCTAGCGCCCAATACGCAAACCGCCTCTCCCCGCGCGTTGGCC
GATTCATTAATGCAGCTGGCACGACAGGTTTCCCGACTGGAAAGCGGGCAGTGAGCGCAACGCAATTAAT
GTGAGTTAGCTCACTCATTAGGCACCCCAGGCTTTACACTTTATGCTTCCGGCTCGTATGTTGTGTGGAA
TTGTGAGCGGATAACAATTTCACACAGGAAACAGCT
Features (pLannotate 1.2.2; 16 found; start..end, strand, type, name):
     65..436     +  CDS            tse5 (fragment): TSE5_PSEAE - Protein predicted: Swiss-Prot protein existence level 4. Toxin secreted by the H1 type VI (H1-T6SS) secretion system that acts on bacterial target cells. The producing bacterium is protected by a cognate immunity protein. From Pseudomonas aeruginosa (strain ATCC 15692 / DSM 22644 / CIP 104116 / JCM 14847 / LMG 12228 / 1C / PRS 101 / PAO1).
    446..1798    +  CDS            phoA: PPB_ECOLI - Experimental evidence at protein level: Swiss-Prot protein existence level 1. From Escherichia coli (strain K12).
   1799..1960    +  CDS            lacZα (fragment): LacZα fragment of β-galactosidase; lacZ fragment
   1970..2015    -  misc_feature   bom (fragment): basis of mobility region from pBR322
   2117..2152    -  CDS            rop (fragment): Rop protein, which maintains plasmids at low copy number; rop
   2163..2198    +  CDS            lacZα (fragment): LacZα fragment of β-galactosidase; lacZ fragment
   2201..2267    -  mobile_element IS1 (fragment): prokaryotic transposable element IS1
   2268..2420    -  CDS            ble (fragment): BLE_KLEPN - Experimental evidence at protein level: Swiss-Prot protein existence level 1. Binding protein with a strong affinity to the bleomycin family of antibiotics. Binds to CL990; an antimitotic-antibiotic compound. From Klebsiella pneumoniae.
   2444..3235    -  CDS            neo: KKA2_KLEPN - Also known as kan, nptII. Experimental evidence at protein level: Swiss-Prot protein existence level 1. Resistance to kanamycin, neomycin, paromomycin, ribostamycin, butirosin and gentamicin B. From Klebsiella pneumoniae.
   3267..3596    -  CDS            tnpA (fragment): TN5P_ECOLX - Also known as tnp. Experimental evidence at protein level: Swiss-Prot protein existence level 1. Mediates transposition of transposon Tn5 by a 'cut and paste' mechanism. First, the monomeric transposase binds the 19 bp inverted DNA repeats flanking the transposon. Then, dimerization of the DNA- bound transposase creates a synaptic DNA complex. After nicking of the first DNA strand, excision of the transposon proceeds through a series of intermediates. The transposase then mediates the insertion of the transposon at a new site by strand transfer. The activity of the wild- type tran
   3631..4176    +  rep_origin     p15A ori: Plasmids containing the medium-copy-number p15A origin of replication can be propagated in E. coli cells that contain a second plasmid with the ColE1 origin.
   4264..4319    +  rep_origin     RSF ori (fragment): Plasmids containing the RSF 1030 origin of replication can be propagated in E. coli cells that contain additional plasmids with compatible origins.
   4442..4534    +  CDS            lacI (fragment): lac repressor; lacI; The lac repressor binds to the lac operator to inhibit transcription in E. coli. This inhibition can be relieved by adding lactose or isopropyl-β-D-thiogalactopyranoside (IPTG).
   4547..4568    +  protein_bind   CAP binding site: CAP binding activates transcription in the presence of cAMP. E. coli catabolite activator protein
   4583..4613    +  promoter       lac promoter: promoter for the E. coli lac operon
   4621..4637    +  protein_bind   lac operator: The lac repressor binds to the lac operator to inhibit transcription in E. coli. This inhibition can be relieved by adding lactose or isopropyl-β-D-thiogalactopyranoside (IPTG). lac repressor encoded by lacI
