[The description below was written by a language model from this plasmid's Addgene catalogue record and pLannotate feature annotations shown in this document.]
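Description:
pKTop::sptse5-CT (1169-1281) is a 4.7 kb bacterial expression plasmid built on the pKTop backbone, a dual-reporter vector used to probe membrane insertion and topology in E. coli. It carries the Tn5-derived neo (nptII) gene for kanamycin selection. The feature table identifies a p15A origin of replication, which is generally regarded as medium copy, although the catalogue entry lists the plasmid as high copy. Small annotated fragments of bom, rop, IS1, ble, the Tn5 transposase, RSF ori and lacI appear to be backbone remnants rather than functional elements.

The payload is a single fusion open reading frame driven by the lac promoter, with its CAP binding site and lac operator, so expression is subject to lac repressor control and inducible with IPTG where the host supplies the repressor. The frame begins with a PelB signal peptide, according to the catalogue; it is not annotated separately in the table but presumably lies just upstream of the tse5 segment. This is followed by residues 1169-1281 of the C-terminal region of Tse5, a Pseudomonas aeruginosa toxin delivered by the H1 type VI secretion system, and then by E. coli alkaline phosphatase (PhoA residues 22-472) and the LacZα peptide (residues 4-60).

PhoA is active only after export to the periplasm, whereas LacZα complements β-galactosidase only in the cytoplasm. The balance of the two activities therefore reports on which side of the inner membrane the reporter ends up. The PelB leader directs the fusion to the Sec export pathway. The construct was made to test whether this Tse5 fragment inserts into the membrane, as part of work showing that Tse5 forms pores that dissipate the membrane potential of target bacteria.
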