Addgene plasmid #192950: pKTop::sptse5-CT (1169-1281)
Purpose: For membrane insertion study; Expresses sptse5-CT (1169-1281) /PhoA (22-472)/LacZ (4-60)fusion with PelB signalpeptide fused at the N-terminus
Depositing lab: David Albesa-Jové. Depositing organization: Instituto Biofisika Institutua (UPV/EHU, CSIC). Publication: The P. aeruginosa effector Tse5 forms membrane pores disrupting the membrane potential of intoxicated bacteria. Gonzalez-Magana A, Altuna J, Queralt-Martin M, Largo E, Velazquez C, Montanchez I, Bernal P, Alcaraz A, Albesa-Jove D. Commun Biol. 2022 Nov 5;5(1):1189. doi: 10.1038/s42003-022-04140-y. PubMed 36335275.
Backbone
  Vector backbone: pKTop
  Backbone manufacturer: Ladant Lab (https://research.pasteur.fr/en/team/biochemistry-of-macromolecular-interactions/)
  Vector type: Bacterial Expression
Growth in bacteria
  Bacterial resistance: Kanamycin, 50 μg/mL
  Growth temperature: 37°C
  Growth strain: DH5alpha
  Copy number: High Copy
Gene/Insert
  Gene/Insert name: sptse5-CT (1169-1281)
  Species: Pseudomonas aeruginosa
  Mutation: encodes for tse5 (1169-1281)
  Tag / fusion protein: PelB signal peptide (N terminal on insert)
  Cloning method: Unknown
Terms and licenses: Academic/Nonprofit Terms; Industry Terms: Not Available to Industry
Depositor comments: Please visit https://doi.org/10.21203/rs.3.rs-967174/v1 for preprint.
How to cite: pKTop::sptse5-CT (1169-1281) was a gift from David Albesa-Jové (Addgene plasmid # 192950 ; http://n2t.net/addgene:192950 ; RRID:Addgene_192950)
